Addgene plasmid #56103: FusionRed-Caveolin-C-10
Purpose: Localization: Membrane, Excitation: 580, Emission: 608
Depositing lab: Michael Davidson. Depositing organization: Florida State University, Tallahassee. Publication: A monomeric red fluorescent protein with low cytotoxicity. Shemiakina II, Ermakova GV, Cranfill PJ, Baird MA, Evans RA, Souslova EA, Staroverov DB, Gorokhovatsky AY, Putintseva EV, Gorodnicheva TV, Chepurnykh TV, Strukova L, Lukyanov S, Zaraisky AG, Davidson MW, Chudakov DM, Shcherbo D. Nat Commun. 2012;3:1204. doi: 10.1038/ncomms2208. PubMed 23149748.
Backbone
  Vector backbone: FusionRed-C1
  Backbone size w/o insert (bp): 4750
  Vector type: Mammalian Expression
  Selectable markers: Neomycin (select with G418)
Growth in bacteria
  Bacterial resistance: Kanamycin, 50 μg/mL
  Growth temperature: 37°C
  Growth strain: DH5alpha
  Copy number: High Copy
Gene/Insert
  Gene/Insert name: Caveolin (alt name: NM_001753)
  Species: H. sapiens (human)
  Entrez Gene: CAV1 (a.k.a. BSCL3, CGL3, LCCNS, MSTP085, PPH3, VIP21)
  Promoter: CMV
  Tag / fusion protein: FusionRed (N terminal on backbone)
  Cloning method: Unknown
  Sequencing primers: 5′ CMV-F; 3′ SV40pA-R
Terms and licenses: Academic/Nonprofit Terms; Industry Terms
Depositor comments: mKate2.7C = FusionRed. Excitation = 580; Emission = 608
How to cite: FusionRed-Caveolin-C-10 was a gift from Michael Davidson (Addgene plasmid # 56103 ; http://n2t.net/addgene:56103 ; RRID:Addgene_56103)
