[The description below was written by a language model from this plasmid's Addgene catalogue record.]
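Description:
FusionRed-Caveolin-C-10 is a mammalian expression plasmid built on the FusionRed-C1 backbone (about 4.75 kb without the insert), a C1-style fluorescent protein fusion vector in which the gene of interest is placed downstream of the fluorophore. It is maintained as a high-copy plasmid in E. coli under kanamycin selection, and it carries a neomycin resistance marker so that transfected mammalian cells can be selected with G418 if stable lines are wanted. The record does not include a feature table, so the origin of replication and other backbone elements are not itemised. The listed 3′ sequencing primer implies an SV40 polyadenylation signal downstream of the insert.

The payload is human caveolin-1 (CAV1), the scaffolding protein of caveolae, expressed from the CMV promoter as a fusion with FusionRed attached at its N terminus. FusionRed, noted by the depositor as equivalent to mKate2.7C, is a monomeric red fluorescent protein developed for low cytotoxicity, with excitation at about 580 nm and emission at about 608 nm. The "C-10" in the name probably denotes the C-type fusion orientation and a 10-residue linker between fluorophore and caveolin, but the record does not confirm this, and the cloning method is listed as unknown.

The stated localization is membrane, and the construct serves as a red fluorescent marker for caveolin-containing membrane structures in live or fixed mammalian cells. Its monomeric red tag makes it suitable for fluorescence microscopy and for multicolour imaging alongside green or other spectrally distinct fusion proteins.
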