>Addgene plasmid #56103 | FusionRed-Caveolin-C-10 | depositor partial sequence | sequence record 87010 | insert sequence
AACGTCAGATCCGCTAGCGCTACCGGTCGCCACCATGGTGAGCGAGCTGATTAAGGAGAACATGCCCATG
AAGCTGTACATGGAGGGCACCGTGAACAACCACCACTTCAAGTGCACATCCGAGGGCGAAGGCAAGCCCT
ACGAGGGCACCCAGACCATGAGAATCAAGGTCGTCGAGGGCGGCCCTCTCCCCTTCGCCTTCGACATCCT
GGCTACCAGCTTCATGTACGGCAGCAGAACCTTCATCAAGCACCCTCCGGGCATCCCCGACTTCTTTAAG
CAGTCCTTCCCTGAGGGCTTCACATGGGAGAGAGTCACCACATACGAAGACGGGGGCGTGCTGACCGCTA
CCCAGGACACCAGCCTCCAGGACGGCTGCCTCATCTACAACGTCAAGGTTAGAGGGGTGAACTTCCCAGC
CAACGGCCCTGTGATGCAGAAGAAAACACTCGGCTGGGAGGCCTCCACCGAGACGATGTACCCCGCTGAC
GGCGGCCTGGAAGGCGCATGTGACATGGCCCTGAAGCTCGTGGGCGGGGGCCACCTGATCTGCAACCTTG
AGACCACATACAGATCCAAGAAACCCGCTACGAACCTCAAGATGCCCGGCGTCTACAACGTGGACCACAG
ACTGGAAAGAATCAAGGAGGCCGACGATGAGACCTACGTCGAGCAGCACGAGGTGGCTGTGGCCAGATAC
TCTACTGGTGGCGCTGGTGATGGAGGTAAAGGTGGAGGAGGTTCCGGACTCAGATCTGGCAGCAGTGGAG
GTTCTGGGGGCAAATACGTAGACTCGGAGGGACATCTCTACACCGTTCCCATCCGGGAACAGGGCAACAT
CTACAAGCCCAACAACAAGGCCATGGCAGACGAGCTGAGCGAGAAGCAAGTGTACGACGCGCACACCAAG
GAGATCGACCTGGTCAACCGCGACCCTAAACACCTCAACGATGACGTGGTCAAGATTGACTTTGAAGATG
TGATTGCAGAACCAGAAGGGACACACAGTTTTGACGGCATTTGGAAGGCCAGCTTCACCACCTTCACTGT
GACGAAATACTGGTTTTACCGCTTGCTGTCTGCCCTCTTTGGCATCCCGATGGCACTCATCTGGGGCATT
TACTTCGCCATTCTCTCTTTCCTGCACATCTGGGCAGTTGTACCATGCATTAAGAGCTTCCTGATTGAGA
TTCAGTGCATCAGCCGTGTCTATTCCATCTACGTCCACACCGTCTGTGACCCACTCTTTGAAGCTGTTGG
GAAAATATTCAGCAATGTCCGCATCAACTTGCAGAAAGAAATATAAGAATTCTGCAGTCGACGGTACCGC
GGGCCCGGGATCCACCGGATCTAGATAACTGATCATAATCAGCCATACCACATT
