>Addgene plasmid #56103 | FusionRed-Caveolin-C-10 | addgene partial sequence | sequence record 128645 | CMV-F 5'-CGCAAATGGGCGGTAGGCGTG-3'
AGCAGAGCTGGTTTGTGAACCGTCAGATCCGCTAGCGCTACCGGTCGCCACCATGGTGAGCGAGCTGATT
AAGGAGAACATGCCCATGAAGCTGTACATGGAGGGCACCGTGAACAACCACCACTTCAAGTGCACATCCG
AGGGCGAAGGCAAGCCCTACGAGGGCACCCAGACCATGAGAATCAAGGTCGTCGAGGGCGGCCCTCTCCC
CTTCGCCTTCGACATCCTGGCTACCAGCTTCATGTACGGCAGCAGAACCTTCATCAAGCACCCTCCGGGC
ATCCCCGACTTCTTTAAGCAGTCCTTCCCTGAGGGCTTCACATGGGAGAGAGTCACCACATACGAAGACG
GGGGCGTGCTGACCGCTACCCAGGACACCAGCCTCCAGGACGGCTGCCTCATCTACAACGTCAAGGTTAG
AGGGGTGAACTTCCCAGCCAACGGCCCTGTGATGCAGAAGAAAACACTCGGCTGGGAGGCCTCCACCGAG
ACGATGTACCCCGCTGACGGCGGCCTGGAAGGCGCATGTGACATGGCCCTGAAGCTCGTGGGCGGGGGCC
ACCTGATCTGCAACCTTGAGACCACATACAGATCCAAGAAACCCGCTACGAACCTCAAGATGCCCGGCGT
CTACAACGTGGACCACAGACTGGAAAGAATCAAGGAGGCCGACGATGAGACCTACGTCGAGCAGCACGAG
GTGGCTGTGGCCAGATACTCTACTGGTGGCGCTGGTGATGGAGGTAAAGGTGGAGGAGGTTCCGGACTCA
GATCTGGCAGCAGTGGAGGTTCTGGGGGCAAATACGTAGACTCGGAGGGACATCTCTACACCGTTCCCAT
CCGGGAACAGGGCAACATCTACAAGCCCAACAACAAGGCCATGGCAGACGAGCTGAGCGAGAAGCAAGTG
TACGACGCGCACACCAAGGAGATCGACCTGGTCAACCGCGACCCTAAACACCTCAACGATGAC
